>Addgene plasmid #55000 | mCherry-BaxAlpha-C-15 | addgene partial sequence | sequence record 116857 | mCherry-F 5'-ccccgtaatgcagaagaaga-3'
TACCCCGAGGACGGCGCCCTGAAGGGCGAGATCAAGCAGAGGCTGAAGCTGAAGGACGGCGGCCACTACG
ACGCTGAGGTCAAGACCACCTACAAGGCCAAGAAGCCCGTGCAGCTGCCCGGCGCCTACAACGTCAACAT
CAAGTTGGACATCACCTCCCACAACGAGGACTACACCATCGTGGAACAGTACGAACGCGCCGAGGGCCGC
CACTCCACCGGCGGCATGGACGAGCTGTACAAGTCCGGACTCAGATCTCGAGCTCAAGCTTCGAATTCTG
CAGTCGACATGGACGGGTCCGGGGAGCAGCCCAGAGGCGGGGGGCCCACCAGCTCTGAGCAGATCATGAA
GACAGGGGCCCTTTTGCTTCAGGGTTTCATCCAGGATCGAGCAGGGCGAATGGGGGGGGAGGCACCCGAG
CTGGCCCTGGACCCGGTGCCTCAGGATGCGTCCACCAAGAAGCTGAGCGAGTGTCTCAAGCGCATCGGGG
ACGAACTGGACAGTAACATGGAGCTGCAGAGGATGATTGCCGCCGTGGACACAGACTCCCCCCGAGAGGT
CTTTTTCCGAGTGGCAGCTGACATGTTTTCTGACGGCAACTTCAACTGGGGCCGGGTTGTCGCCCTTTTC
TACTTTGCCAGCAAACTGGTGCTCAAGGCCCTGTGCACCAAGGTGCCGGAACTGATCAGAACCATCATGG
GCTGGACATTGGACTTCCTCCGGGAGCGGCTGTTGGGCTGGATCCAAGACCAGGGTGGTTGGGACGGCCT
CCTCTCCTACTTTGGGACGCCCACGTGGCAGACCGTGACCATCTTTGTGGCGGGAGTGCTCACCGCCTCA
CTCACCATCTGGAAGAAAATGGGCTGAGATCCACCGGATCTA
