[The description below was written by a language model from this plasmid's Addgene catalogue record.]
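Description:
mCherry-BaxAlpha-C-15 is a mammalian expression plasmid built on the mCherry-C1 backbone (about 4.75 kb without the insert), designed to express a red fluorescent fusion of the Bax alpha isoform. Transcription is driven by the CMV promoter, a strong constitutive promoter in most mammalian cell lines. The mCherry coding sequence is supplied by the backbone and sits at the N terminus of the fusion, so BaxAlpha is joined to the C-terminal end of the fluorescent protein. The "C-15" in the name probably refers to this C-type fusion layout and a 15-residue linker, but the record does not state this. The listed 3′ sequencing primer implies an SV40 polyadenylation signal downstream of the insert. The species of origin of the Bax sequence and the cloning method are not recorded.

The plasmid is propagated in E. coli as a high-copy construct under kanamycin selection. In mammalian cells it carries a neomycin resistance marker, allowing G418 selection of stable transfectants. No feature table is provided, so the origin of replication and other backbone elements cannot be confirmed from the record.

The stated purpose is fluorescent localization imaging, although the localization field itself was left blank. mCherry is listed with excitation at 587 nm and emission at 610 nm. Bax is generally known as a pro-apoptotic Bcl-2 family protein that moves from the cytosol to mitochondria during apoptosis. A tagged version like this one would therefore typically be used to follow its distribution in live or fixed cells by fluorescence microscopy, alone or alongside spectrally distinct markers.
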