Addgene plasmid #55000: mCherry-BaxAlpha-C-15
Purpose: Localization: , Excitation: 587, Emission: 610
Depositing lab: Michael Davidson. Depositing organization: Florida State University, Tallahassee.
Backbone
  Vector backbone: mCherry-C1
  Backbone size w/o insert (bp): 4750
  Vector type: Mammalian Expression
  Selectable markers: Neomycin (select with G418)
Growth in bacteria
  Bacterial resistance: Kanamycin, 50 μg/mL
  Growth temperature: 37°C
  Growth strain: DH5alpha
  Copy number: High Copy
Gene/Insert
  Gene/Insert name: BaxAlpha
  Promoter: CMV
  Tag / fusion protein: mCherry (N terminal on backbone)
  Cloning method: Unknown
  Sequencing primers: 5′ CMV-F; 3′ SV40pA-R
Terms and licenses: Academic/Nonprofit Terms; Industry Terms: Not Available to Industry
Depositor comments: . Excitation = 587; Emission = 610
How to cite: mCherry-BaxAlpha-C-15 was a gift from Michael Davidson (Addgene plasmid # 55000 ; http://n2t.net/addgene:55000 ; RRID:Addgene_55000)
